Addgene plasmid #161538: pJM512 EF1α 3xFLAG-NLS-VP64-ZF1 in TUPV2
Purpose: Constitutive expression of 3xFLAG-NLS-VP64-ZF1 under the EF1α promoter
Depositing lab: Joshua Leonard. Depositing organization: Northwestern University. Publication: Model-guided design of mammalian genetic programs. Muldoon JJ, Kandula V, Hong M, Donahue PS, Boucher JD, Bagheri N, Leonard JN. Sci Adv. 2021 Feb 19;7(8). pii: 7/8/eabe9375. doi: 10.1126/sciadv.abe9375. Print 2021 Feb. PubMed 33608279.
Backbone
  Vector backbone: pJM451 EF1α EBFP2-P2A-BlastR (TUPV2)
  Vector type: Mammalian Expression, Synthetic Biology
Growth in bacteria
  Bacterial resistance: Ampicillin, 100 μg/mL
  Growth temperature: 37°C
  Growth strain: DH5alpha
  Copy number: High Copy
Gene/Insert
  Gene/Insert name: 3xFLAG-NLS-VP64-ZF1
  Species: Synthetic
  Promoter: EF1α
  Tag / fusion protein: 3x-FLAG (N terminal on insert)
  Cloning method: Restriction Enzyme; 5′ cloning site NheI (not destroyed); 3′ cloning site NotI (not destroyed)
  Sequencing primers: 5′ CCATTTCAGGTGTCGTGAGAGCTC; 3′ CAGTGGGAGTGGCACCTTCC
Terms and licenses: Academic/Nonprofit Terms; Industry Terms: Not Available to Industry
How to cite: pJM512 EF1α 3xFLAG-NLS-VP64-ZF1 in TUPV2 was a gift from Joshua Leonard (Addgene plasmid # 161538 ; http://n2t.net/addgene:161538 ; RRID:Addgene_161538)
