[The description below was written by a language model from this plasmid's Addgene catalogue record and pLannotate feature annotations shown in this document.]
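Description:
pJM512 EF1α 3xFLAG-NLS-VP64-ZF1 in TUPV2 is a 6,382 nt mammalian expression plasmid for synthetic biology. It was built by cloning a synthetic transcription factor between the NheI and NotI sites of the TUPV2 backbone, in place of the EBFP2-P2A-BlastR cassette carried by the parent plasmid pJM451. It is maintained in E. coli through a high-copy ColE1/pUC-type origin and an ampicillin resistance gene (β-lactamase with its own promoter). An f1 phage origin and lac promoter/operator remnants are also present as backbone carry-over.

The payload is driven by the human EF1α promoter, annotated as the core promoter followed by intron A segments, which gives strong constitutive expression in mammalian cells. Transcripts are terminated by the bovine growth hormone polyadenylation signal. The encoded protein has an N-terminal 3xFLAG epitope for detection, then a nuclear localization signal, the VP64 activation domain (tandem repeats of the minimal herpes simplex VP16 activation motif), and a zinc finger DNA-binding domain designated ZF1. Together these form a nuclear synthetic activator intended to switch on promoters bearing matching ZF1 binding sites. The automated annotation picks up only short fragments of the FLAG and VP16-repeat regions and does not label the NLS or zinc finger. A brief "TRE3GV" hit just upstream of the coding region is a fragment-level match rather than evidence of a Tet-responsive promoter.

Downstream, an SV40 early promoter and SV40 poly(A) signal flank only a small fragment of a bleomycin-resistance gene, so the record does not support a functional mammalian selection marker. The plasmid belongs to a toolkit for model-guided design of mammalian genetic programs, where it supplies a constitutive activator component.
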