Features (pLannotate 1.2.2; 20 found; start..end, strand, type, name):
     19..230     +  promoter       EF-1α core promoter: core promoter for human elongation factor EF-1α
    231..344     +  intron         EF-1α intron A (fragment): intron upstream of the start codon of human EF-1α
    970..1173    +  intron         EF-1α intron A: truncated intron upstream of the start codon of human EF-1α
   1182..1216    +  promoter       TRE3GV promoter (fragment): 3rd-generation Tet-responsive promoter that can be activated by binding of Tet-On® 3G, optimized for retroviral and lentiviral vectors
   1334..1357    +  CDS            3xFLAG (fragment): three tandem FLAG® epitope tags
   1529..1545    +  CDS            VP96 (fragment): 6 tandem repeats of the minimal activation domain of herpes simplex virus VP16 (Cheng et al., 2013)
   1945..2056    +  polyA_signal   bGH poly(A) signal: bovine growth hormone polyadenylation signal
   2541..2566    -  misc_feature   MCS (fragment): pBluescript multiple cloning site
   2938..3366    +  rep_origin     f1 ori (sequence partly withheld): f1 bacteriophage origin of replication; arrow indicates direction of (+) strand synthesis
   3371..3393    +  promoter       SV40 promoter (fragment): SV40 enhancer and early promoter
   3394..3585    +  promoter       SV40 promoter: SV40 early promoter
   3612..3710    +  CDS            ble (fragment): BLE_KLEPN - Experimental evidence at protein level: Swiss-Prot protein existence level 1. Binding protein with a strong affinity to the bleomycin family of antibiotics. Binds to CL990; an antimitotic-antibiotic compound. From Klebsiella pneumoniae.
   3705..3826    +  polyA_signal   SV40 poly(A) signal: SV40 polyadenylation signal
   3899..3915    -  protein_bind   lac operator: The lac repressor binds to the lac operator to inhibit transcription in E. coli. This inhibition can be relieved by adding lactose or isopropyl-β-D-thiogalactopyranoside (IPTG). lac repressor encoded by lacI
   3923..3953    -  promoter       lac promoter: promoter for the E. coli lac operon
   3968..3989    -  protein_bind   CAP binding site: CAP binding activates transcription in the presence of cAMP. E. coli catabolite activator protein
   4002..4094    -  CDS            lacI (fragment): lac repressor; lacI; The lac repressor binds to the lac operator to inhibit transcription in E. coli. This inhibition can be relieved by adding lactose or isopropyl-β-D-thiogalactopyranoside (IPTG).
   4277..4865    -  rep_origin     ori: high-copy-number ColE1/pMB1/pBR322/pUC origin of replication
   5036..5896    -  CDS            AmpR: β-lactamase; bla; confers resistance to ampicillin, carbenicillin, and related antibiotics
   5897..6001    -  promoter       AmpR promoter: bla
>Addgene plasmid #161538 | pJM512 EF1α 3xFLAG-NLS-VP64-ZF1 in TUPV2 | addgene full sequence | sequence record 317640 | Addgene NGS Result
GCTCCGGTGCCCGTCAGTGGGCAGAGCGCACATCGCCCACAGTCCCCGAGAAGTTGGGGGGAGGGGTCGG
CAATTGAACCGGTGCCTAGAGAAGGTGGCGCGGGGTAAACTGGGAAAGTGATGTCGTGTACTGGCTCCGC
CTTTTTCCCGAGGGTGGGGGAGAACCGTATATAAGTGCAGTAGTCGCCGTGAACGTTCTTTTTCGCAACG
GGTTTGCCGCCAGAACACAGGTAAGTGCCGTGTGTGGTTCCCGCGGGCCTGGCCTCTTTACGGGTTATGG
CCCTTGCGTGCCTTGAATTACTTCCACGCCCCTGGCTGCAGTACGTGATTCTTGATCCCGAGCTTCGGGT
TGGAAGTGGGTGGGAGAGTTCGAGGCCTTGCGCTTAAGGAGCCCCTTCGCCTCGTGCTTGAGTTGAGGCC
TGGCTTGGGCGCTGGGGCCGCCGCGTGCGAATCTGGTGGCACCTTCGCGCCTGTCTCGCTGCTTTCGATA
AGTCTCTAGCCATTTAAAATTTTTGATGACCTGCTGCGACGCTTTTTTTCTGGCAAGATAGTCTTGTAAA
TGCGGGCCAAGATCTGCACACTGGTATTTCGGTTTTTGGGGCCGCGGGCGGCGACGGGGCCCGTGCGTCC
CAGCGCACATGTTCGGCGAGGCGGGGCCTGCGAGCGCGGCCACCGAGAATCGGACGGGGGTAGTCTCAAG
CTGGCCGGCCTGCTCTGGTGCCTGGCCTCGCGCCGCCGTGTATCGCCCCGCCCTGGGCGGCAAGGCTGGC
CCGGTCGGCACCAGTTGCGTGAGCGGAAAGATGGCCGCTTCCCGGCCCTGCTGCAGGGAGCTCAAAATGG
AGGACGCGGCGCTCGGGAGAGCGGGCGGGTGAGTCACCCACACAAAGGAAAAGGGCCTTTCCGTCCTCAG
CCGTCGCTTCATGTGACTCCACGGAGTACCGGGCGCCGTCCAGGCACCTCGATTAGTTCTCGAGCTTTTG
GAGTACGTCGTCTTTAGGTTGGGGGGAGGGGTTTTATGCGATGGAGTTTCCCCACACTGAGTGGGTGGAG
ACTGAAGTTAGGCCAGCTTGGCACTTGATGTAATTCTCCTTGGAATTTGCCCTTTTTGAGTTTGGATCTT
GGTTCATTCTCAAGCCTCAGACAGTGGTTCAAAGTTTTTTTCTTCCATTTCAGGTGTCGTGAGAGCTCGT
TTAGTGAACCGTCAGATCGCCTGGAGACGCCATCCACGCTGTTTTGACCTCCATAGAAGAGAACGGGACC
GATCCAAATTCTCGAGGCTAGCGCCACCATGGATTATAAGGATCACGATGGCGACTACAAGGACCACGAT
ATTGACTACAAAGACGATGACGATAAAATGGCTCCTAAGAAAAAGCGCAAAGTCGGTATCCATGGCGTTC
CCGGATCAGACGCATTGGACGATTTTGATCTGGATATGCTGGGAAGTGACGCCCTCGATGATTTTGACCT
TGACATGCTTGGTTCGGATGCCCTTGATGACTTTGACCTCGACATGCTCGGCAGTGACGCCCTTGATGAT
TTCGACCTGGACATGCTGATTAACTCTAGAAGTTCCGGATCTTCTGGTTCTGGTTCTGGTTCAGGATCCG
GTACCGGTGGAGCTAGACCCGGGGAGCGCCCCTTCCAGTGTCGCATTTGCATGCGGAACTTTTCGCGCCA
GGACAGGCTTGACAGGCATACCCGTACTCATACCGGTGAAAAACCGTTTCAGTGTCGGATCTGTATGCGA
AATTTCTCCCAGAAGGAGCACTTGGCGGGGCATCTACGTACGCACACCGGCGAGAAGCCATTCCAATGCC
GAATATGCATGCGCAACTTCAGTCGCCGCGACAACCTGAACCGGCACCTAAAAACCCACCTGAGAGGATC
TTAAGCGGCCGCTCGAGTCTAGAGGGCCCGTTTAAACCCGCTGATCAGCCTCGACTGTGCCTTCTAGTTG
CCAGCCATCTGTTGTTTGCCCCTCCCCCGTGCCTTCCTTGACCCTGGAAGGTGCCACTCCCACTGTCCTT
TCCTAATAAAATGAGGAAATTGCATCGCATTGTCTGAGTAGGTGTCATTCTATTCTGGGGGGTGGGGTGG
GGCAGGACAGCAAGGGGGAGGATTGGGAAGTCAATAGCAGGCATGCTGGGGATGCGGTGGGCTCTATGGC
TTCTGAGGCAGGTCGAAGAACTATTTCCTGGCTGTTACGCGAGCGCATCGCGATAAGCTCTAGAGGGACA
GCCCCCCCCCAAAGCCCCCAGGGATGTAATTACGTCCCTCCCCCGCTAGGGGGCAGCAGCGAGCCGCCCG
GGGCTCCGCTCCGGTCCGGCGCTCCCCCCGCATCCCCGAGCCGGCAGCGTGCGGGGACAGCCCGGGCACG
GGGAAGGTGGCACGGGATCGCTTTCCTCTGAACGCTTCTCGCTGCTCTTTGAGCCTGCAGACACCTGGGG
GGATACGGGGAAAAAGCTTTAGGCTGAAAGAGAGATTTAGAATGACAGAATCATAGAACGGCCTGCGTAC
GGATGGGGCTCTAGCTCTAGAGCTTGATATCGAATTCCTGCAGCCCCGCTAGAGGGACAGCCCCCCCCCA
AAGCCCCCAGGGATGTAATTACGTCCCTCCCCCGCTAGGGGGCAGCAGCGAGCCGCCCGGGGCTCCGCTC
CGGTCCGGCGCTCCCCCCGCATCCCCGAGCCGGCAGCGTGCGGGGACAGCCCGGGCACGGGGAAGGTGGC
ACGGGATCGCTTTCCTCTGAACGCTTCTCGCTGCTCTTTGAGCCTGCAGACACCTGGGGGGATACGGGGA
AAAAGCTTTAGGCTGAAAGAGAGATTTAGAATGACAGAATCATAGAACGGCCTGGGCGCGCCTGGTGGCG
AACGATCAACAGACGGGAGAGGACTAAAGTCTTCGCTGACAGCGACCGGACTCTAGGGGGTATCCCC
[124 nt withheld, positions 2938-3061]
C
[91 nt withheld, positions 3063-3153]
A
[49 nt withheld, positions 3155-3203]
CCTTTGACGTTGGAGTCCACGTTCTTT
[37 nt withheld, positions 3231-3267]
ACCCTATCTCGGTCTATTCTTTTGATTTATAAGGGATTTTGCCGATTTCGGCCTATTGGTTAAAAAATGA
GCTGATTTAACAAAAATTTAACGCGAATTAATTCTGTGGAATGTGTGTCAGTTAGGCTCAATTAGTCAGC
AACCATAGTCCCGCCCCTAACTCCGCCCATCCCGCCCCTAACTCCGCCCAGTTCCGCCCATTCTCCGCCC
CATGGCTGACTAATTTTTTTTATTTATGCAGAGGCCGAGGCCGCCTCTGCCTCTGAGCTATTCCAGAAGT
AGTGAGGAGGCTTTTTTGGAGGCCTAGGCTTTTGCAAAAAGCTCCCGGGAGCTTGTATATCCATTTTCGG
AGGTTGGGCTTCGGAATCGTTTTCCGGGACGCCGGCTGGATGATCCTCCAGCGCGGGGATCTCATGCTGG
AGTTCTTCGCCCACCCCAACTTGTTTATTGCAGCTTATAATGGTTACAAATAAAGCAATAGCATCACAAA
TTTCACAAATAAAGCATTTTTTTCACTGCATTCTAGTTGTGGTTTGTCCAAACTCATCAATGTATCTTAT
CATGTCTGTATACCGTCGACCTCTAGCTAGAGCTTGGCGTAATCATGGTCATAGCTGTTTCCTGTGTGAA
ATTGTTATCCGCTCACAATTCCACACAACATACGAGCCGGAAGCATAAAGTGTAAAGCCTGGGGTGCCTA
ATGAGTGAGCTAACTCACATTAATTGCGTTGCGCTCACTGCCCGCTTTCCAGTCGGGAAACCTGTCGTGC
CAGCTGCATTAATGAATCGGCCAACGCGCGGGGAGAGGCGGTTTGCGTATTGGGCGCTCTTCCGCTTCCT
CGCTCACTGACTCGCTGCGCTCGGTCGTTCGGCTGCGGCGAGCGGTATCAGCTCACTCAAAGGCGGTAAT
ACGGTTATCCACAGAATCAGGGGATAACGCAGGAAAGAACATGTGAGCAAAAGGCCAGCAAAAGGCCAGG
AACCGTAAAAAGGCCGCGTTGCTGGCGTTTTTCCATAGGCTCCGCCCCCCTGACGAGCATCACAAAAATC
GACGCTCAAGTCAGAGGTGGCGAAACCCGACAGGACTATAAAGATACCAGGCGTTTCCCCCTGGAAGCTC
CCTCGTGCGCTCTCCTGTTCCGACCCTGCCGCTTACCGGATACCTGTCCGCCTTTCTCCCTTCGGGAAGC
GTGGCGCTTTCTCATAGCTCACGCTGTAGGTATCTCAGTTCGGTGTAGGTCGTTCGCTCCAAGCTGGGCT
GTGTGCACGAACCCCCCGTTCAGCCCGACCGCTGCGCCTTATCCGGTAACTATCGTCTTGAGTCCAACCC
GGTAAGACACGACTTATCGCCACTGGCAGCAGCCACTGGTAACAGGATTAGCAGAGCGAGGTATGTAGGC
GGTGCTACAGAGTTCTTGAAGTGGTGGCCTAACTACGGCTACACTAGAAGAACAGTATTTGGTATCTGCG
CTCTGCTGAAGCCAGTTACCTTCGGAAAAAGAGTTGGTAGCTCTTGATCCGGCAAACAAACCACCGCTGG
TAGCGGTGGTTTTTTTGTTTGCAAGCAGCAGATTACGCGCAGAAAAAAAGGATCTCAAGAAGATCCTTTG
ATCTTTTCTACGGGGTCTGACGCTCAGTGGAACGAAAACTCACGTTAAGGGATTTTGGTCATGAGATTAT
CAAAAAGGATCTTCACCTAGATCCTTTTAAATTAAAAATGAAGTTTTAAATCAATCTAAAGTATATATGA
GTAAACTTGGTCTGACAGTTACCAATGCTTAATCAGTGAGGCACCTATCTCAGCGATCTGTCTATTTCGT
TCATCCATAGTTGCCTGACTCCCCGTCGTGTAGATAACTACGATACGGGAGGGCTTACCATCTGGCCCCA
GTGCTGCAATGATACCGCGAGATCCACGCTCACCGGCTCCAGATTTATCAGCAATAAACCAGCCAGCCGG
AAGGGCCGAGCGCAGAAGTGGTCCTGCAACTTTATCCGCCTCCATCCAGTCTATTAATTGTTGCCGGGAA
GCTAGAGTAAGTAGTTCGCCAGTTAATAGTTTGCGCAACGTTGTTGCCATTGCTACAGGCATCGTGGTGT
CACGCTCGTCGTTTGGTATGGCTTCATTCAGCTCCGGTTCCCAACGATCAAGGCGAGTTACATGATCCCC
CATGTTGTGCAAAAAAGCGGTTAGCTCCTTCGGTCCTCCGATCGTTGTCAGAAGTAAGTTGGCCGCAGTG
TTATCACTCATGGTTATGGCAGCACTGCATAATTCTCTTACTGTCATGCCATCCGTAAGATGCTTTTCTG
TGACTGGTGAGTACTCAACCAAGTCATTCTGAGAATAGTGTATGCGGCGACCGAGTTGCTCTTGCCCGGC
GTCAATACGGGATAATACCGCGCCACATAGCAGAACTTTAAAAGTGCTCATCATTGGAAAACGTTCTTCG
GGGCGAAAACTCTCAAGGATCTTACCGCTGTTGAGATCCAGTTCGATGTAACCCACTCGTGCACCCAACT
GATCTTCAGCATCTTTTACTTTCACCAGCGTTTCTGGGTGAGCAAAAACAGGAAGGCAAAATGCCGCAAA
AAAGGGAATAAGGGCGACACGGAAATGTTGAATACTCATACTCTTCCTTTTTCAATATTATTGAAGCATT
TATCAGGGTTATTGTCTCATGAGCGGATACATATTTGAATGTATTTAGAAAAATAAACAAATAGGGGTTC
CGCGCACATTTCCCCGAAAAGTGCCACCTGACGTCGACGGATCGGGAGATCGAAGACGGGCAAAACCGAT
GTTGACGGACTAATCCTGACAAGATCTGGGGAGGTCGCTGAGTAGTGCGCGAGCAAAATTTAAGCTACAA
CAAGGCAAGGCTTGACCGACAATTGCATGAAGAATCTGCTTAGGGTTAGGCGTTTTGCGCTGCTTCGCGA
TGTACGGGCCAGATATACGCGTGAGTAATTCATACAAAAGGACTCGCCCCTGCCTTGGGGAATCCCAGGG
ACCGTCGTTAAACTCCCACTAACGTAGAACCCAGAGATCGCTGCGTTCCCGCCCCCTCACCCGCCCGCTC
TCGTCATCACTGAGGTGGAGAAGAGCATGCGTGAG
