>Addgene plasmid #161538 | pJM512 EF1α 3xFLAG-NLS-VP64-ZF1 in TUPV2 | depositor partial sequence | sequence record 312996 | 3xFLAG-NLS-VP64-ZF1 gene
ATGGATTATAAGGATCACGATGGCGACTACAAGGACCACGATATTGACTACAAAGACGATGACGATAAAA
TGGCTCCTAAGAAAAAGCGCAAAGTCGGTATCCATGGCGTTCCCGGATCAGACGCATTGGACGATTTTGA
TCTGGATATGCTGGGAAGTGACGCCCTCGATGATTTTGACCTTGACATGCTTGGTTCGGATGCCCTTGAT
GACTTTGACCTCGACATGCTCGGCAGTGACGCCCTTGATGATTTCGACCTGGACATGCTGATTAACTCTA
GAAGTTCCGGATCTTCTGGTTCTGGTTCTGGTTCAGGATCCGGTACCGGTGGAGCTAGACCCGGGGAGCG
CCCCTTCCAGTGTCGCATTTGCATGCGGAACTTTTCGCGCCAGGACAGGCTTGACAGGCATACCCGTACT
CATACCGGTGAAAAACCGTTTCAGTGTCGGATCTGTATGCGAAATTTCTCCCAGAAGGAGCACTTGGCGG
GGCATCTACGTACGCACACCGGCGAGAAGCCATTCCAATGCCGAATATGCATGCGCAACTTCAGTCGCCG
CGACAACCTGAACCGGCACCTAAAAACCCACCTGAGAGGATCTTAA
